Addgene plasmid #135530: pCAG_Xph20-eGFP-CCR5TC
Purpose: Encodes a specific PSD-95 binder (Xph20) fused to eGFP, CCR5 left-handed zinc finger, and KRAB(A) transcriptional repressor domain
Depositing lab: Matthieu Sainlos. Depositing organization: CNRS UMR 5297, Institut Interdisciplinaire de Neurosciences (IINS). Publication: Engineering paralog-specific PSD-95 recombinant binders as minimally interfering multimodal probes for advanced imaging techniques. Rimbault C, Breillat C, Compans B, Toulme E, Nunes Vicente F, Fernandez-Monreal M, Mascalchi P, Genuer C, Puente-Munoz V, Gauthereau I, Hosy E, Claverol S, Giannone G, Chamma I, Mackereth CD, Poujol C, Choquet D, Sainlos M. Elife. 2024 Jan 3;13:e69620. doi: 10.7554/eLife.69620. PubMed 38167295.
Backbone
  Vector backbone: pCAG
  Backbone manufacturer: Don B. Arnold lab (USC)
  Backbone size w/o insert (bp): 7120
  Total vector size (bp): 7498
  Vector type: Mammalian Expression
Growth in bacteria
  Bacterial resistance: Ampicillin, 100 μg/mL
  Growth temperature: 37°C
  Growth strain: DH5alpha
  Copy number: Low Copy
Gene/Insert
  Gene/Insert name: Xph20
  Species: Synthetic
  Insert size (bp): 328
  Promoter: CAG
  Tag / fusion protein: eGFP (C terminal on backbone)
  Cloning method: Restriction Enzyme; 5′ cloning site KpnI (not destroyed); 3′ cloning site BglII (not destroyed)
  Sequencing primers: 5′ pCAG-F; 3′ GGTTCTGATGTGCCTGCTCA
Terms and licenses: Academic/Nonprofit Terms; Industry Terms: Not Available to Industry
Depositor comments: Please visit https://doi.org/10.1101/2021.04.07.438431 for bioRxiv preprint.
How to cite: pCAG_Xph20-eGFP-CCR5TC was a gift from Matthieu Sainlos (Addgene plasmid # 135530 ; http://n2t.net/addgene:135530 ; RRID:Addgene_135530)
