[The description below was written by a language model from this plasmid's Addgene catalogue record and pLannotate feature annotations shown in this document.]
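Description:
pCAG_Xph20-eGFP-CCR5TC is a mammalian expression plasmid built on a pCAG backbone, about 7.5 kb in size. It is propagated in E. coli through a ColE1/pUC-type origin and selected with ampicillin via the β-lactamase gene. The catalogue entry lists it as low copy, although the annotated origin is of the type usually described as high copy. An SV40 origin and SV40 poly(A) fragment are also present in the backbone, along with lac promoter/operator remnants left over from the cloning vector.

The payload is a single fusion open reading frame driven by the CAG promoter, annotated here as the CMV enhancer followed by the chicken β-actin/rabbit β-globin chimeric intron. The insert, Xph20, is a synthetic binder specific for the postsynaptic scaffold protein PSD-95. The feature table matches it to a fibronectin fragment, which suggests a fibronectin-domain scaffold. It was cloned between KpnI and BglII, upstream of eGFP. Downstream of eGFP come the CCR5TC zinc-finger domain (the left half-site DNA-binding domain from a CCR5-targeting zinc-finger nuclease) and a KRAB(A) transcriptional repressor domain, which is annotated as a ZNF720-like fragment. A second small chimeric intron, a WPRE that enhances transcript stability and expression, and bGH and rabbit β-globin polyadenylation signals follow the coding region.

Zinc finger–KRAB modules of this kind are generally used for transcriptional autoregulation: probe not bound to its target enters the nucleus and represses its own expression, so levels match the endogenous protein. However, no zinc-finger binding site is annotated in the feature table. According to the record, the construct serves as a fluorescent probe for imaging endogenous PSD-95.
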