Features (pLannotate 1.2.2; 27 found; start..end, strand, type, name):
      5..23      +  enhancer       CMV enhancer (fragment): human cytomegalovirus immediate early enhancer
     40..419     +  enhancer       CMV enhancer: human cytomegalovirus immediate early enhancer
    697..1713    +  intron         chimeric intron: chimera between introns from chicken β-actin and rabbit β-globin
   1711..1767    +  CDS            HBB (fragment): HBB_LEPEU - Experimental evidence at protein level: Swiss-Prot protein existence level 1. Involved in oxygen transport from the lung to the various peripheral tissues. From Lepus europaeus (European hare).
   1767..1784    +  misc_feature   MCS (fragment): multiple cloning site
   1800..2033    +  CDS            FINC_PLEWA (fragment): Experimental evidence at transcript level: Swiss-Prot protein existence level 2. Fibronectins bind cell surfaces and various compounds including collagen, fibrin, heparin, DNA, and actin. Fibronectins are involved in cell adhesion, cell motility, opsonization, wound healing, and maintenance of cell shape. May be involved in osteoblast compaction (By similarity). From Pleurodeles waltl (Iberian ribbed newt).
   2109..2819    +  CDS            EGFP: EGFP is a basic (constitutively fluorescent) green fluorescent protein published in 1996, derived from Aequorea victoria. It is reported to be a rapidly-maturing weak dimer with moderate acid sensitivity.
   2865..3206    +  CDS            CCR5TC: zinc-finger domain from the CCR5-224 (+) zinc-finger nuclease that recognizes the left half-site target sequence in the human CCR5 gene (Perez et al., 2008; Gross et al., 2013)
   3264..3380    +  CDS            ZNF720 (fragment): ZN720_HUMAN - Experimental evidence at protein level: Swiss-Prot protein existence level 1. From Homo sapiens (Human).
   3429..3561    +  intron         chimeric intron: chimera between introns from human β-globin and immunoglobulin heavy chain genes
   3570..4158    +  misc_feature   WPRE: woodchuck hepatitis virus posttranscriptional regulatory element
   4162..4178    +  misc_feature   MCS (fragment): pUC18/19 multiple cloning site
   4191..4302    +  polyA_signal   bGH poly(A) signal: bovine growth hormone polyadenylation signal
   4398..4416    -  promoter       T3 promoter: promoter for bacteriophage T3 RNA polymerase
   4401..4523    +  CDS            HBB (fragment): HBB_TUPGL - Experimental evidence at protein level: Swiss-Prot protein existence level 1. Involved in oxygen transport from the lung to the various peripheral tissues. From Tupaia glis (Tree shrew) (Sorex glis).
   4598..4653    +  polyA_signal   β-globin poly(A) signal: rabbit β-globin polyadenylation signal (Gil and Proudfoot, 1987)
   5038..5054    -  protein_bind   lac operator: The lac repressor binds to the lac operator to inhibit transcription in E. coli. This inhibition can be relieved by adding lactose or isopropyl-β-D-thiogalactopyranoside (IPTG). lac repressor encoded by lacI
   5062..5092    -  promoter       lac promoter: promoter for the E. coli lac operon
   5107..5128    -  protein_bind   CAP binding site: CAP binding activates transcription in the presence of cAMP. E. coli catabolite activator protein
   5141..5180    -  CDS            lacI (fragment): lac repressor; lacI; The lac repressor binds to the lac operator to inhibit transcription in E. coli. This inhibition can be relieved by adding lactose or isopropyl-β-D-thiogalactopyranoside (IPTG).
   5187..5209    +  promoter       SV40 promoter (fragment): SV40 enhancer and early promoter
   5233..5368    +  rep_origin     SV40 ori: SV40 origin of replication
   5388..5522    +  polyA_signal   SV40 poly(A) signal: SV40 polyadenylation signal
   5524..5578    -  CDS            lacI (fragment): lac repressor; lacI; The lac repressor binds to the lac operator to inhibit transcription in E. coli. This inhibition can be relieved by adding lactose or isopropyl-β-D-thiogalactopyranoside (IPTG).
   5761..6349    -  rep_origin     ori: high-copy-number ColE1/pMB1/pBR322/pUC origin of replication
   6520..7380    -  CDS            AmpR: β-lactamase; bla; confers resistance to ampicillin, carbenicillin, and related antibiotics
   7381..7485    -  promoter       AmpR promoter: bla
>Addgene plasmid #135530 | pCAG_Xph20-eGFP-CCR5TC | addgene full sequence | sequence record 274686 | Addgene NGS Result
GGTCGACATTGATTATTGACTAGAGTCATCCTCATCGTCGACATTGATTATTGACTAGTTATTAATAGTA
ATCAATTACGGGGTCATTAGTTCATAGCCCATATATGGAGTTCCGCGTTACATAACTTACGGTAAATGGC
CCGCCTGGCTGACCGCCCAACGACCCCCGCCCATTGACGTCAATAATGACGTATGTTCCCATAGTAACGC
CAATAGGGACTTTCCATTGACGTCAATGGGTGGAGTATTTACGGTAAACTGCCCACTTGGCAGTACATCA
AGTGTATCATATGCCAAGTACGCCCCCTATTGACGTCAATGACGGTAAATGGCCCGCCTGGCATTATGCC
CAGTACATGACCTTATGGGACTTTCCTACTTGGCAGTACATCTACGTATTAGTCATCGCTATTACCATGG
TCGAGGTGAGCCCCACGTTCTGCTTCACTCTCCCCATCTCCCCCCCCTCCCCACCCCCAATTTTGTATTT
ATTTATTTTTTAATTATTTTGTGCAGCGATGGGGGCGGGGGGGGGGGGGGGGCGCGCCRGGGGGGGGGGG
GGGGGGGGGGGGGGGGGGGGGGGSGRGGCGGRGAGGTGCGGCGGCAGCCAATCAGAGCGGCGCGCTCCGA
AAGTTTCCTTTTATGGCGAGGCGGCGGCGGCGGCGGCCCTATAAAAAGCGAAGCGCGCGGCGGGCGGGAG
TCGCTGCGCGCTGCCTTCGCCCCGTGCCCCGCTCCGCCGCCGCCTCGCGCCGCCCGCCCCGGCTCTGACT
GACCGCGTTACTCCCACAGGTGAGCGGGCGGGACGGCCCTTCTCCTCCGGGCTGTAATTAGCGCTTGGTT
TAATGACGGCTTGTTTCTTTTCTGTGGCTGCGTGAAAGCCTTGAGGGGCTCCGGGAGGGCCCTTTGTGCG
GGGGGAGCGGCTCGGGGGGTGCGTGCGTGTGTGTGTGCGTGGGGAGCGCCGCGTGCGGCTCCGCGCTGCC
CGGCGGCTGTGAGCGCTGCGGGCGCGGCGCGGGGCTTTGTGCGCTCCGCAGTGTGCGCGAGGGGAGCGCG
GCCGGGGGCGGTGCCCCGCGGTGCGGGGGGGGCTGCGAGGGGAACAAAGGCTGCGTGCGGGGTGTGTGCG
TGGGGGGGTGAGCAGGGGGTGTGGGCGCGTCGGTCGGGCTGCAACCCCCCCTGCACCCCCCTCCCCGAGT
TGCTGAGCACGGCCCGGCTTCGGGTGCGGGGCTCCGTACGGGGCGTGGCGCGGGGCTCGCCGTGCCGGGC
GGGGGGTGGCGGCAGGTGGGGGTGCCGGGCGGGGCGGGGCCGCCTCGGGCCGGGGAGGGCTCGGGGGAGG
GGCGCGGCGGCCCCCGGAGCGCCGGCGGCTGTCGAGGCGCGGCGAGCCGCAGCCATTGCCTTTTATGGTA
ATCGTGCGAGAGGGCGCAGGGACTTCCTTTGTCCCAAATCTGTGCGGAGCCGAAATCTGGGAGGCGCCGC
CGCACCCCCTCTAGCGGGCGCGGGGCGAAGCGGTGCGGCGCCGGCAGGAAGGAAATGGGCGGGGAGGGCC
TTCGTGCGTCGCCGCGCCGCCGTCCCCTTCTCCCTCTCCAGCCTCGGGGCTGTCCGCGGGGGGACGGCTG
CCTTCGGGGGGGACGGGGCAGGGCGGGGTTCGGCTTCTGGCGTGTGACCGGCGGCTCTAGAGCCTCTGCT
AACCATGTTCATGCCTTCTTCTTTTTCCTACAGCTCCTGGGCAACGTGCTGGTTATTGTGCTGTCTCATC
ATTTTGGCAAAGAATTCGGTACCGCGGGCCCGGGGCCACCATGGCGGGCAGCTCTGTCAGTTCCGTGCCG
ACCAAACTGGAAGTGGTTGCGGCCACCCCGACGTCTCTGCTGATCAGCTGGGATGCAGTGGCGAAGAATG
TGAAGGTCGGTTATTACCGTATCACCTATGGCGAAACGGGCGGTAACTCCCCGGTTCAGGAATTCACCGT
CCCGGGTAGTTCCTCAACCGCAACGATTTCCGGCCTGTCACCGGGTGTCGACTATACCATTACGGTTTAC
GCTAATGGGGTGCTGAGTAAGATGGTGCTTCCGATTTCTATCAATTACCGTACCGGTAGCGGCTCCAGTA
GATCTGGGGTGAGCAAGGGCGAGGAGCTGTTCACCGGGGTGGTGCCCATCCTGGTCGAGCTGGACGGCGA
CGTAAACGGCCACAAGTTCAGCGTGTCCGGCGAGGGCGAGGGCGATGCCACCTACGGCAAGCTGACCCTG
AAGTTCATCTGCACCACCGGCAAGCTGCCCGTGCCCTGGCCCACCCTCGTGACCACCCTGACCTACGGCG
TGCAGTGCTTCAGCCGCTACCCCGACCACATGAAGCAGCACGACTTCTTCAAGTCCGCCATGCCCGAAGG
CTACGTCCAGGAGCGCACCATCTTCTTCAAGGACGACGGCAACTACAAGACCCGCGCCGAGGTGAAGTTC
GAGGGCGACACCCTGGTGAACCGCATCGAGCTGAAGGGCATCGACTTCAAGGAGGACGGCAACATCCTGG
GGCACAAGCTGGAGTACAACTACAACAGCCACAACGTCTATATCATGGCCGACAAGCAGAAGAACGGCAT
CAAGGTGAACTTCAAGATCCGCCACAACATCGAGGACGGCAGCGTGCAGCTCGCCGACCACTACCAGCAG
AACACCCCCATCGGCGACGGCCCCGTGCTGCTGCCCGACAACCACTACCTGAGCACCCAGTCCGCCCTGA
GCAAAGACCCCAACGAGAAGCGCGATCACATGGTCCTGCTGGAGTTCGTGACCGCCGCCGGGATCACTCT
CGGCATGGACGAGCTGTACTCTAGGGGAGCTGGCGCTGGAGCGGGTGCAGGGGCTGGCTCTAGATTCCAG
TGCCGGATCTGCATGCGGAACTTCAGCGACCGGTCCAACCTGAGCAGGCACATCAGAACCCACACCGGAG
AAAAGCCCTTCGCCTGCGACATTTGCGGCCGGAAGTTCGCCATCAGCAGCAACCTGAACAGCCACACCAA
GATCCACACTGGCAGCCAGAAACCTTTCCAGTGCAGAATTTGTATGAGAAACTTTAGCAGAAGCGACAAC
CTGGCCAGACACATCCGGACACATACTGGTGAAAAACCTTTTGCCTGTGATATCTGTGGCAGAAAGTTTG
CCACCTCCGGCAATCTGACCCGGCACACAAAGATTCACCTGCGGGGCAGCCAGCTATCGATTGTCGACGC
TCCTGAACAACGTGAAGGTGCTTCTCAAGTTTCTGTTTCTGTTACTTTTGAAGATGTTGCTGTTCTTTTT
ACTCGTGATGAATGGAAAAAACTTGATCTTTCTCAACGTTCTCTTTATCGTGAAGTTATGCTTGAAAATT
ATTCTAATCTTGCTTCTATGGCTTAAACGCGTTGTACAAGTAAAGCGGCCCCGGACTCGAGGCCGCAGGT
AAGTATCAAGGTTACAAGACAGGTTTAAGGAGACCAATAGAAACTGGGCTTGTCGAGACAGAGAAGACTC
TTGCGTTTCTGATAGGCACCTATTGGTCTTACTGACATCCACTTTGCCTTTCTCTCCACAGGTGTCGACA
ATCAACCTCTGGATTACAAAATTTGTGAAAGATTGACTGGTATTCTTAACTATGTTGCTCCTTTTACGCT
ATGTGGATACGCTGCTTTAATGCCTTTGTATCATGCTATTGCTTCCCGTATGGCTTTCATTTTCTCCTCC
TTGTATAAATCCTGGTTGCTGTCTCTTTATGAGGAGTTGTGGCCCGTTGTCAGGCAACGTGGCGTGGTGT
GCACTGTGTTTGCTGACGCAACCCCCACTGGTTGGGGCATTGCCACCACCTGTCAGCTCCTTTCCGGGAC
TTTCGCTTTCCCCCTCCCTATTGCCACGGCGGAACTCATCGCCGCCTGCCTTGCCCGCTGCTGGACAGGG
GCTCGGCTGTTGGGCACTGACAATTCCGTGGTGTTGTCGGGGAAGCTGACGTCCTTTCCATGGCTGCTCG
CCTGTGTTGCCACCTGGATTCTGCGCGGGACGTCCTTCTGCTACGTCCCTTCGGCCCTCAATCCAGCGGA
CCTTCCTTCCCGCGGCCTGCTGCCGGCTCTGCGGCCTCTTCCGCGTCTTCGCCTTCGCCCTCAGACGAGT
CGGATCTCCCTTTGGGCCGCCTCCCCGCCTGGAATTCGAGCTCGGTACGATCAGCCTCGACTGTGCCTTC
TAGTTGCCAGCCATCTGTTGTTTGCCCCTCCCCCGTGCCTTCCTTGACCCTGGAAGGTGCCACTCCCACT
GTCCTTTCCTAATAAAATGAGGAAATTGCATCGCATTGTCTGAGTAGGTGTCATTCTATTCTGGGGGGTG
GGGTGGGGCAGGACAGCAAGGGGGAGGATTGGGAAGACAATAGCCCAGCTTTTGTTCCCTTTAGTGAGGG
TTAATTGCGCGCTTGGCGTAATCATGGTCATMSSYKWWTYCWSTSYKCAGGTGCAGGCTGCCTATCAGAA
GGTGGTGGCTGGTGTGGCCAATGCCCTGGCTCACAAATACCACTGAGATCGATCTTTTTCCCTCTGCCAA
AAATTATGGGGACATCATGAAGCCCCTTGAGCATCTGACTTCTGGCTAATAAAGGAAATTTATTTTCATT
GCAATAGTGTGTTGGAATTTTTTGTGTCTCTCACTCGGAAGGACATATGGGAGGGCAAATCATTTAAAAC
ATCAGAATGAGTATTTGGTTTAGAGTTTGGCAACATATGCCCATATGCTGGCTGCCATGAACAAAGGTTG
GCTATAAAGAGGTCATCAGTATATGAAACAGCCCCCTGCTGTCCATTCCTTATTCCATAGAAAAGCCTTG
ACTTGAGGTTAGATTTTTTTTATATTTTGTTTTGTGTTATTTTTTTCTTTAACATCCCTAAAATTTTCCT
TACATGTTTTACTAGCCAGATTTTTCCTCCTCTCCTGACTACTCCCAGTCATAGCTGTCCCTCTTCTCTT
ATGGAGATCCCTCGACCTGCAGCCCAAGCTTGGCGTAATCATGGTCATAGCTGTTTCCTGTGTGAAATTG
TTATCCGCTCACAATTCCACACAACATACGAGCCGGAAGCATAAAGTGTAAAGCCTGGGGTGCCTAATGA
GTGAGCTAACTCACATTAATTGCGTTGCGCTCACTGCCCGCTTTCCAGTCGGGAAACCTGTCGTGCCAGC
GGATCCGCATCTCAATTAGTCAGCAACCATAGTCCCGCCCCTAACTCCGCCCATCCCGCCCCTAACTCCG
CCCAGTTCCGCCCATTCTCCGCCCCATGGCTGACTAATTTTTTTTATTTATGCAGAGGCCGAGGCCGCCT
CGGCCTCTGAGCTATTCCAGAAGTAGTGAGGAGGCTTTTTTGGAGGCCTAGGCTTTTGCAAAAAGCTAAC
TTGTTTATTGCAGCTTATAATGGTTACAAATAAAGCAATAGCATCACAAATTTCACAAATAAAGCATTTT
TTTCACTGCATTCTAGTTGTGGTTTGTCCAAACTCATCAATGTATCTTATCATGTCTGGATCCGCTGCAT
TAATGAATCGGCCAACGCGCGGGGAGAGGCGGTTTGCGTATTGGGCGCTCTTCCGCTTCCTCGCTCACTG
ACTCGCTGCGCTCGGTCGTTCGGCTGCGGCGAGCGGTATCAGCTCACTCAAAGGCGGTAATACGGTTATC
CACAGAATCAGGGGATAACGCAGGAAAGAACATGTGAGCAAAAGGCCAGCAAAAGGCCAGGAACCGTAAA
AAGGCCGCGTTGCTGGCGTTTTTCCATAGGCTCCGCCCCCCTGACGAGCATCACAAAAATCGACGCTCAA
GTCAGAGGTGGCGAAACCCGACAGGACTATAAAGATACCAGGCGTTTCCCCCTGGAAGCTCCCTCGTGCG
CTCTCCTGTTCCGACCCTGCCGCTTACCGGATACCTGTCCGCCTTTCTCCCTTCGGGAAGCGTGGCGCTT
TCTCATAGCTCACGCTGTAGGTATCTCAGTTCGGTGTAGGTCGTTCGCTCCAAGCTGGGCTGTGTGCACG
AACCCCCCGTTCAGCCCGACCGCTGCGCCTTATCCGGTAACTATCGTCTTGAGTCCAACCCGGTAAGACA
CGACTTATCGCCACTGGCAGCAGCCACTGGTAACAGGATTAGCAGAGCGAGGTATGTAGGCGGTGCTACA
GAGTTCTTGAAGTGGTGGCCTAACTACGGCTACACTAGAAGAACAGTATTTGGTATCTGCGCTCTGCTGA
AGCCAGTTACCTTCGGAAAAAGAGTTGGTAGCTCTTGATCCGGCAAACAAACCACCGCTGGTAGCGGTGG
TTTTTTTGTTTGCAAGCAGCAGATTACGCGCAGAAAAAAAGGATCTCAAGAAGATCCTTTGATCTTTTCT
ACGGGGTCTGACGCTCAGTGGAACGAAAACTCACGTTAAGGGATTTTGGTCATGAGATTATCAAAAAGGA
TCTTCACCTAGATCCTTTTAAATTAAAAATGAAGTTTTAAATCAATCTAAAGTATATATGAGTAAACTTG
GTCTGACAGTTACCAATGCTTAATCAGTGAGGCACCTATCTCAGCGATCTGTCTATTTCGTTCATCCATA
GTTGCCTGACTCCCCGTCGTGTAGATAACTACGATACGGGAGGGCTTACCATCTGGCCCCAGTGCTGCAA
TGATACCGCGAGACCCACGCTCACCGGCTCCAGATTTATCAGCAATAAACCAGCCAGCCGGAAGGGCCGA
GCGCAGAAGTGGTCCTGCAACTTTATCCGCCTCCATCCAGTCTATTAATTGTTGCCGGGAAGCTAGAGTA
AGTAGTTCGCCAGTTAATAGTTTGCGCAACGTTGTTGCCATTGCTACAGGCATCGTGGTGTCACGCTCGT
CGTTTGGTATGGCTTCATTCAGCTCCGGTTCCCAACGATCAAGGCGAGTTACATGATCCCCCATGTTGTG
CAAAAAAGCGGTTAGCTCCTTCGGTCCTCCGATCGTTGTCAGAAGTAAGTTGGCCGCAGTGTTATCACTC
ATGGTTATGGCAGCACTGCATAATTCTCTTACTGTCATGCCATCCGTAAGATGCTTTTCTGTGACTGGTG
AGTACTCAACCAAGTCATTCTGAGAATAGTGTATGCGGCGACCGAGTTGCTCTTGCCCGGCGTCAATACG
GGATAATACCGCGCCACATAGCAGAACTTTAAAAGTGCTCATCATTGGAAAACGTTCTTCGGGGCGAAAA
CTCTCAAGGATCTTACCGCTGTTGAGATCCAGTTCGATGTAACCCACTCGTGCACCCAACTGATCTTCAG
CATCTTTTACTTTCACCAGCGTTTCTGGGTGAGCAAAAACAGGAAGGCAAAATGCCGCAAAAAAGGGAAT
AAGGGCGACACGGAAATGTTGAATACTCATACTCTTCCTTTTTCAATATTATTGAAGCATTTATCAGGGT
TATTGTCTCATGAGCGGATACATATTTGAATGTATTTAGAAAAATAAACAAATAGGGGTTCCGCGCACAT
TTCCCCGAAAAGTGCCACCTG
